Addgene plasmid #46930: pcDNA-zeo-hFJX1-myc
Purpose: expression of human FJX1-myc in mammalian cells
Depositing lab: R.D. Beauchamp & Natasha Deane. Depositing organization: Vanderbilt University.
Backbone
  Vector backbone: pcDNA3.1/Zeo(+)
  Backbone manufacturer: Invitrogen
  Backbone size w/o insert (bp): 5015
  Total vector size (bp): 6500
  Vector type: Mammalian Expression
  Selectable markers: Zeocin
Growth in bacteria
  Bacterial resistance: Ampicillin, 100 μg/mL
  Growth temperature: 37°C
  Growth strain: DH5alpha
  Copy number: High Copy
Gene/Insert
  Gene/Insert name: FJX1 (alt name: four jointed box 1)
  Species: H. sapiens (human)
  Insert size (bp): 1500
  Entrez Gene: FJX1
  Promoter: CMV
  Tag / fusion protein: myc (C terminal on insert)
  Cloning method: Restriction Enzyme; 5′ cloning site EcoRI (not destroyed); 3′ cloning site EcoRI (not destroyed)
  Sequencing primers: 5′ CMV-F; 3′ BGHrev
Terms and licenses: Academic/Nonprofit Terms; Industry Terms: Not Available to Industry
How to cite: pcDNA-zeo-hFJX1-myc was a gift from R.D. Beauchamp & Natasha Deane (Addgene plasmid # 46930 ; http://n2t.net/addgene:46930 ; RRID:Addgene_46930)
