[The description below was written by a language model from this plasmid's Addgene catalogue record.]
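Description:
pcDNA-zeo-hFJX1-myc is a mammalian expression plasmid built on the commercial pcDNA3.1/Zeo(+) backbone, designed to express human FJX1 (four jointed box 1) carrying a C-terminal myc epitope tag. The backbone is listed at about 5 kb and the insert at about 1.5 kb, for a total of roughly 6.5 kb. The plasmid is maintained in E. coli as a high-copy plasmid under ampicillin selection, and it carries a Zeocin resistance marker that allows selection of transfected mammalian cells, including derivation of stable lines.

The FJX1 coding sequence was cloned by restriction digestion into an EcoRI site, with EcoRI retained on both the 5′ and 3′ sides; because the same enzyme flanks both ends, cloning was non-directional and insert orientation would have had to be confirmed. Transcription is driven by the CMV promoter, a strong constitutive promoter active in many mammalian cell types. The use of a BGH reverse sequencing primer is consistent with the bovine growth hormone polyadenylation signal that normally lies downstream of the cloning site in this vector family, although no feature table is provided to confirm individual backbone elements. The myc tag allows the expressed protein to be detected or immunoprecipitated with anti-myc antibodies, without the need for an FJX1-specific reagent.

The stated purpose is expression of human FJX1-myc in mammalian cells, which suits transient or stable overexpression studies of the protein's function, localization or processing. The record does not describe any specific experimental application beyond this.
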