>Addgene plasmid #46930 | pcDNA-zeo-hFJX1-myc | addgene partial sequence | sequence record 67977 | BGH-rev 5'-TAGAAGGCACAGTCGAGG-3'
GCGGCCGCCACTGTGCTGGATATCTGCAGAATTCCGTCGACGCGGCCGCAGATCTAATGCAGATCCTCTT
CTGAGATGAGTTTTTGTTCAGTCCCAGACCGGCGGCCGTACTTGGCCTTACAGTGCAAAATGTGCTTGGC
GAGGAAGTCGAGGCGGCGCTGTAGCAGCTGAGCGTGGGGGTCTGCAAGGGCGGCCAGCTCGGGGAAGCGA
GGCTCGTGGCGCCGGTAGAGGCGCAGCAGCCGGGCCGCGGCGTCCTGTCCGCGGTGCAGCTCCAGGACGC
GCCGCGCGGTCCGCTCGCGGAACACGCACACTGACTGCAACAGCGGCTCGTTATACTTGTCCCACATGCC
TGCTACCCGGTAGCCGTGCACCAAGCCCGCCTCATTGTCCAGAAAGACCAGCGCCCCGCCCGGACCGCGG
TGCAGGTTGCTGGTGGCACGCTGCATGACGCGCGGGTCCCACTGCAGGCTGAAGAGGTTGCTTACGAGCC
GGTCGAAGTTGGCCGTCAGGTAGTCGAAAAGGATTAAGTCGGTCCATTGTACTAGGTCCACCAGCTCCGC
CTGGCTGAGGTTGGCCAGCTCACCCCCGGCATCCCGGAGGGGGCGCAGACGGCCGTCCTCCGAGCGCCAG
GGCGCGGGCACCACCACGTCCGTGAGGTTGGGCAGCCAGCGTGTCAGGCTCACCACGCTGCCCTCGGTCC
AGTGCGCAGCGCGCAGCTCCTCCTGCACCTGCGCCCACTGCGCGCCCCGAGCCTCCACCCGAGCCAGTGC
CAGCGGCGGC
